Addgene plasmid #122892: pICE TRP1-LEU2
Purpose: (Empty Backbone) TRP1-LEU2 ICE plasmid used to facilitate yeast recombination cloning and stable genomic Integration after CEN Excision.
Depositing lab: Randy Hampton. Depositing organization: University of California, San Diego (UCSD). Publication: ICE plasmids: combining the ease of yeast recombination cloning with the stability of genomic integration. Flagg MP, Kao A, Hampton RY. Yeast. 2019 May 10. doi: 10.1002/yea.3400. PubMed 31074531.
Backbone
  Vector backbone: ICE plasmid
  Vector type: Yeast Expression ; Yeast Recombination Cloning
Growth in bacteria
  Bacterial resistance: Ampicillin, 100 μg/mL
  Growth temperature: 37°C
  Growth strain: DH5alpha
  Copy number: High Copy
Gene/Insert
  Gene/Insert name: None
Terms and licenses: Academic/Nonprofit Terms; Industry Terms: Not Available to Industry
How to cite: pICE TRP1-LEU2 was a gift from Randy Hampton (Addgene plasmid # 122892 ; http://n2t.net/addgene:122892 ; RRID:Addgene_122892)
