[The description below was written by a language model from this plasmid's Addgene catalogue record and pLannotate feature annotations shown in this document.]
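Description:
pICE TRP1-LEU2 is an empty yeast shuttle backbone of the ICE ("Integration after CEN Excision") type. It is designed so that a construct can first be assembled by homologous recombination cloning in Saccharomyces cerevisiae and then converted into a stably integrated genomic copy. No insert is present. In E. coli the 7,047-nt plasmid replicates from a high-copy ColE1/pUC-type origin and is selected with ampicillin through the bla (AmpR) gene and its promoter. An f1 origin is also annotated.

For yeast, the plasmid carries two auxotrophic markers, each with its native promoter: TRP1 for tryptophan prototrophy and LEU2 for leucine prototrophy. A CEN6/ARS element lets the plasmid be maintained as an autonomously replicating, centromeric episome, which is the form needed for recombination cloning in yeast. This CEN/ARS sits inside a pBluescript-derived polylinker, with multiple cloning site fragments on both sides. T7 and T3 promoters and lacZα/lac promoter remnants lie further out. That placement fits the stated design, in which the centromere is excised to leave a non-replicating plasmid that can be maintained only by integrating into the genome. The record does not state which sites are used for excision, how the plasmid is targeted, or what distinct role each of the two markers plays.

The remaining annotations are short fragments (bom, rop, lacI, and the yeast NFS1 and YO192 reading frames). These most likely reflect leftover pBR322-type sequence and genomic sequence flanking the marker genes rather than functional elements. The plasmid is catalogued for yeast expression and recombination cloning, and it carries no annotated yeast expression promoter of its own.
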