Features (pLannotate 1.2.2; 23 found; start..end, strand, type, name):
    407..1501    -  CDS            LEU2: 3-isopropylmalate dehydrogenase, required for leucine biosynthesis; S. cerevisiae LEU2; yeast auxotrophic marker
   1502..1909    -  promoter       LEU2 promoter: S. cerevisiae LEU2
   2049..2126    -  CDS            YO192_YEAST (fragment): Experimental evidence at protein level: Swiss-Prot protein existence level 1. From Saccharomyces cerevisiae (strain ATCC 204508 / S288c) (Baker's yeast).
   2157..2209    +  misc_feature   bom (fragment): basis of mobility region from pBR322
   2237..2665    -  rep_origin     f1 ori (sequence partly withheld): f1 bacteriophage origin of replication; arrow indicates direction of (+) strand synthesis
   2669..2824    -  CDS            lacZα (fragment): LacZα fragment of β-galactosidase; lacZ fragment
   2832..2850    +  promoter       T7 promoter: promoter for bacteriophage T7 RNA polymerase
   2859..2951    -  misc_feature   MCS (fragment): pBluescript multiple cloning site
   2973..3476    -  misc_feature   CEN/ARS: S. cerevisiae CEN6 centromere fused to an autonomously replicating sequence
   3495..3518    -  misc_feature   MCS (fragment): pBluescript multiple cloning site
   3531..3549    -  promoter       T3 promoter: promoter for bacteriophage T3 RNA polymerase
   3594..3610    -  protein_bind   lac operator: The lac repressor binds to the lac operator to inhibit transcription in E. coli. This inhibition can be relieved by adding lactose or isopropyl-β-D-thiogalactopyranoside (IPTG). lac repressor encoded by lacI
   3618..3648    -  promoter       lac promoter: promoter for the E. coli lac operon
   3663..3684    -  protein_bind   CAP binding site: CAP binding activates transcription in the presence of cAMP. E. coli catabolite activator protein
   3697..3789    -  CDS            lacI (fragment): lac repressor; lacI; The lac repressor binds to the lac operator to inhibit transcription in E. coli. This inhibition can be relieved by adding lactose or isopropyl-β-D-thiogalactopyranoside (IPTG).
   3972..4560    -  rep_origin     ori: high-copy-number ColE1/pMB1/pBR322/pUC origin of replication
   4731..5591    -  CDS            AmpR: β-lactamase; bla; confers resistance to ampicillin, carbenicillin, and related antibiotics
   5592..5696    -  promoter       AmpR promoter: bla
   5871..6018    +  promoter       TRP1 promoter: S. cerevisiae TRP1
   6019..6693    +  CDS            TRP1: phosphoribosylanthranilate isomerase, required for tryptophan biosynthesis; S. cerevisiae TRP1; yeast auxotrophic marker
   6790..6825    +  CDS            rop (fragment): Rop protein, which maintains plasmids at low copy number; rop
   6927..6977    +  misc_feature   bom (fragment): basis of mobility region from pBR322
   6976..45      +  CDS            NFS1 (fragment) (across the origin): NFS1_YEAST - Also known as SPL1 From Saccharomyces cerevisiae (strain ATCC 204508 / S288c) (Baker's yeast).
>Addgene plasmid #122892 | pICE TRP1-LEU2 | addgene full sequence | sequence record 238928 | Addgene NGS Result
GTTCAAGAAGGTATTGACTTAAACTCCATCAAATGGTCAGGTCATTGAGTGTTTTTTATTTGTTGTATTT
TTTTTTTTTTAGAGAAAATCCTCCAATATATAAATTAGGAATCATAGTTTCATGATTTTCTGTTACACCT
AACTTTTTGTGTGGTGCCCTCCTCCTTGTCAATATTAATGTTAAAGTGCAATTCTTTTTCCTTATCACGT
TGAGCCATTAGTATCAATTTGCTTACCTGTATTCCTTTACATCCTCCTTTTTCTCCTTCTTGATAAATGT
ATGTAGATTGCGTATATAGTTTCGTCTACCCTATGAACATATTCCATTTTGTAATTTCGTGTCGTTTCTA
TTATGAATTTCATTTATAAAGTTTATGTACAAATATCATAAAAAAAGAGAATCTTTTTAAGCAAGGATTT
TCTTAACTTCTTCGGCGACAGCATCACCGACTTCGGTGGTACTGTTGGAACCACCTAAATCACCAGTTCT
GATACCTGCATCCAAAACCTTTTTAACTGCATCTTCAATGGCCTTACCTTCTTCAGGCAAGTTCAATGAC
AATTTCAACATCATTGCAGCAGACAAGATAGTGGCGATAGGGTTGACCTTATTCTTTGGCAAATCTGGAG
CAGAACCGTGGCATGGTTCGTACAAACCAAATGCGGTGTTCTTGTCTGGCAAAGAGGCCAAGGACGCAGA
TGGCAACAAACCCAAGGAACCTGGGATAACGGAGGCTTCATCGGAGATGATATCACCAAACATGTTGCTG
GTGATTATAATACCATTTAGGTGGGTTGGGTTCTTAACTAGGATCATGGCGGCAGAATCAATCAATTGAT
GTTGAACCTTCAATGTAGGGAATTCGTTCTTGATGGTTTCCTCCACAGTTTTTCTCCATAATCTTGAAGA
GGCCAAAACATTAGCTTTATCCAAGGACCAAATAGGCAATGGTGGCTCATGTTGTAGGGCCATGAAAGCG
GCCATTCTTGTGATTCTTTGCACTTCTGGAACGGTGTATTGTTCACTATCCCAAGCGACACCATCACCAT
CGTCTTCCTTTCTCTTACCAAAGTAAATACCTCCCACTAATTCTCTGACAACAACGAAGTCAGTACCTTT
AGCAAATTGTGGCTTGATTGGAGATAAGTCTAAAAGAGAGTCGGATGCAAAGTTACATGGTCTTAAGTTG
GCGTACAATTGAAGTTCTTTACGGATTTTTAGTAAACCTTGTTCAGGTCTAACACTACCGGTACCCCATT
TAGGACCACCCACAGCACCTAACAAAACGGCATCAGCCTTCTTGGAGGCTTCCAGCGCCTCATCTGGAAG
TGGAACACCTGTAGCATCGATAGCAGCACCACCAATTAAATGATTTTCGAAATCGAACTTGACATTGGAA
CGAACATCAGAAATAGCTTTAAGAACCTTAATGGCTTCGGCTGTGATTTCTTGACCAACGTGGTCACCTG
GCAAAACGACGATCTTCTTAGGGGCAGACATTAGAATGGTATATCCTTGAAATATATATATATATATTGC
TGAAATGTAAAAGGTAAGAAAAGTTAGAAAGTAAGACGATTGCTAACCACCTATTGGAAAAAACAATAGG
TCCTTAAATAATATTGTCAACTTCAAGTATTGTGATGCAAGCATTTAGTCATGAACGCTTCTCTATTCTA
TATGAAAAGCCGGTTCCGGCGCTCTCACCTTTCCTTTTTCTCCCAATTTTTCAGTTGAAAAAGGTATATG
CGTCAGGCGACCTCTGAAATTAACAAAAAATTTCCAGTCATCGAATTTGATTCTGTGCGATAGCGCCCCT
GTGTGTTCTCGTTATGTTGAGGAAAAAAATAATGGTTGCTAAGAGATTCGAACTCTTGCATCTTACGATA
CCTGAGTATTCCCACAGTTAACTGCGGTCAAGATATTTCTTGAATCAGGCGCCTTAGACCGCTCGGCCAA
ACAACCAATTACTTGTTGAGAAATAGAGTATAATTATCCTATAAATATAACGTTTTTGAACACACATGAA
CAAGGAAGTACAGGACAATTGATTTTGAAGAGAATGTGGATTTTGATGTAATTGTTGGGATTCCATTTTT
AATAAGGCAATAATATTAGGTATGTAGATATACTAGAAGTTCTCCTCGACCGGTCGATATGCGGTGTGAA
ATACCGCACAGATGCGTAAGGAGAAAATACCGCATCAGGAAATTGTAAGCGTTAATATTTTGTTAAAATT
CGCGTTAAATTTTTGTTAAATCAGCTCATTTTTTAACCAATAGGCCGAAATCGGCAAAATCCCTTATAAA
TCAAAAGAATAGACCGAGATAGGGT
[37 nt withheld, positions 2336-2372]
AAAGAACGTGGACTCCAACGTCAAAGG
[49 nt withheld, positions 2400-2448]
T
[91 nt withheld, positions 2450-2540]
G
[124 nt withheld, positions 2542-2665]
CCATTCGCCATTCAGGCTGCGCAACTGTTGGGAAGGGCGATCGGTGCGGGCCTCTTCGCTATTACGCCAG
CTGGCGAAAGGGGGATGTGCTGCAAGGCGATTAAGTTGGGTAACGCCAGGGTTTTCCCAGTCACGACGTT
GTAAAACGACGGCCAGTGAGCGCGCGTAATACGACTCACTATAGGGCGAATTGGGTACCGGGCCCCCCCT
CGAGGTCGACGGTATCGATAAGCTTGATATCGAATTCCTGCAGCCCGGGGGATCCACTAGTTCTAGAGCG
GCCGCCCTCTTAGCGCTTCTTAGGACGGATCGCTTGCCTGTAACTTACACGCGCCTCGTATCTTTTAATG
ATGGAATAATTTGGGAATTTACTCTGTGTTTATTTATTTTTATGTTTTGTATTTGGATTTTAGAAAGTAA
ATAAAGAAGGTAGAAGAGTTACGGAATGAAGAAAAAAAAATAAACAAAGGTTTAAAAAATTTCAACAAAA
AGCGTACTTTACATATATATTTATTAGACAAGAAAAGCAGATTAAATAGATATACATTCGATTAACGATA
AGTAAAATGTAAAATCACAGGATTTTCGTGTGTGGTCTTCTACACAGACAAGATGAAACAATTCGGCATT
AATACCTGAGAGCAGGAAGAGCAAGATAAAAGGTAGTATTTGTTGGCGATCCCCCTAGAGTCTTTTACAT
CTTCGGAAAACAAAAACTATTTTTTCTTTAATTTCTTTTTTTACTTTCTATTTTTAATTTATATATTTAT
ATTAAAAAATTTAAATTATAATTATTTTTATAGCACGTGATGAAAAGGACCCAGGTGGCGCGGCCGCCAC
CGCGGTGGAGCTCCAGCTTTTGTTCCCTTTAGTGAGGGTTAATTGCGCGCTTGGCGTAATCATGGTCATA
GCTGTTTCCTGTGTGAAATTGTTATCCGCTCACAATTCCACACAACATACGAGCCGGAAGCATAAAGTGT
AAAGCCTGGGGTGCCTAATGAGTGAGCTAACTCACATTAATTGCGTTGCGCTCACTGCCCGCTTTCCAGT
CGGGAAACCTGTCGTGCCAGCTGCATTAATGAATCGGCCAACGCGCGGGGAGAGGCGGTTTGCGTATTGG
GCGCTCTTCCGCTTCCTCGCTCACTGACTCGCTGCGCTCGGTCGTTCGGCTGCGGCGAGCGGTATCAGCT
CACTCAAAGGCGGTAATACGGTTATCCACAGAATCAGGGGATAACGCAGGAAAGAACATGTGAGCAAAAG
GCCAGCAAAAGGCCAGGAACCGTAAAAAGGCCGCGTTGCTGGCGTTTTTCCATAGGCTCCGCCCCCCTGA
CGAGCATCACAAAAATCGACGCTCAAGTCAGAGGTGGCGAAACCCGACAGGACTATAAAGATACCAGGCG
TTTCCCCCTGGAAGCTCCCTCGTGCGCTCTCCTGTTCCGACCCTGCCGCTTACCGGATACCTGTCCGCCT
TTCTCCCTTCGGGAAGCGTGGCGCTTTCTCATAGCTCACGCTGTAGGTATCTCAGTTCGGTGTAGGTCGT
TCGCTCCAAGCTGGGCTGTGTGCACGAACCCCCCGTTCAGCCCGACCGCTGCGCCTTATCCGGTAACTAT
CGTCTTGAGTCCAACCCGGTAAGACACGACTTATCGCCACTGGCAGCAGCCACTGGTAACAGGATTAGCA
GAGCGAGGTATGTAGGCGGTGCTACAGAGTTCTTGAAGTGGTGGCCTAACTACGGCTACACTAGAAGAAC
AGTATTTGGTATCTGCGCTCTGCTGAAGCCAGTTACCTTCGGAAAAAGAGTTGGTAGCTCTTGATCCGGC
AAACAAACCACCGCTGGTAGCGGTGGTTTTTTTGTTTGCAAGCAGCAGATTACGCGCAGAAAAAAAGGAT
CTCAAGAAGATCCTTTGATCTTTTCTACGGGGTCTGACGCTCAGTGGAACGAAAACTCACGTTAAGGGAT
TTTGGTCATGAGATTATCAAAAAGGATCTTCACCTAGATCCTTTTAAATTAAAAATGAAGTTTTAAATCA
ATCTAAAGTATATATGAGTAAACTTGGTCTGACAGTTACCAATGCTTAATCAGTGAGGCACCTATCTCAG
CGATCTGTCTATTTCGTTCATCCATAGTTGCCTGACTCCCCGTCGTGTAGATAACTACGATACGGGAGGG
CTTACCATCTGGCCCCAGTGCTGCAATGATACCGCGAGACCCACGCTCACCGGCTCCAGATTTATCAGCA
ATAAACCAGCCAGCCGGAAGGGCCGAGCGCAGAAGTGGTCCTGCAACTTTATCCGCCTCCATCCAGTCTA
TTAATTGTTGCCGGGAAGCTAGAGTAAGTAGTTCGCCAGTTAATAGTTTGCGCAACGTTGTTGCCATTGC
TACAGGCATCGTGGTGTCACGCTCGTCGTTTGGTATGGCTTCATTCAGCTCCGGTTCCCAACGATCAAGG
CGAGTTACATGATCCCCCATGTTGTGCAAAAAAGCGGTTAGCTCCTTCGGTCCTCCGATCGTTGTCAGAA
GTAAGTTGGCCGCAGTGTTATCACTCATGGTTATGGCAGCACTGCATAATTCTCTTACTGTCATGCCATC
CGTAAGATGCTTTTCTGTGACTGGTGAGTACTCAACCAAGTCATTCTGAGAATAGTGTATGCGGCGACCG
AGTTGCTCTTGCCCGGCGTCAATACGGGATAATACCGCGCCACATAGCAGAACTTTAAAAGTGCTCATCA
TTGGAAAACGTTCTTCGGGGCGAAAACTCTCAAGGATCTTACCGCTGTTGAGATCCAGTTCGATGTAACC
CACTCGTGCACCCAACTGATCTTCAGCATCTTTTACTTTCACCAGCGTTTCTGGGTGAGCAAAAACAGGA
AGGCAAAATGCCGCAAAAAAGGGAATAAGGGCGACACGGAAATGTTGAATACTCATACTCTTCCTTTTTC
AATATTATTGAAGCATTTATCAGGGTTATTGTCTCATGAGCGGATACATATTTGAATGTATTTAGAAAAA
TAAACAAATAGGGGTTCCGCGCACATTTCCCCGAAAAGTGCCACCTGACGTCTGCACCATAAACGACATT
ACTATATATATAATATAGGAAGCATTTAATAGAACAGCATCGTAATATATGTGTACTTTGCAGTTATGAC
GCCAGATGGCAGTAGTGGAAGATATTCTTTATTGAAAAATAGCTTGTCACCTTACGTACAATCTTGATCC
GGAGCTTTTCTTTTTTTGCCGATTAAGAATTAATTCGGTCGAAAAAAGAAAAGGAGAGGGCCAAGAGGGA
GGGCATTGGTGACTATTGAGCACGTGAGTATACGTGATTAAGCACACAAAGGCAGCTTGGAGTATGTCTG
TTATTAATTTCACAGGTAGTTCTGGTCCATTGGTGAAAGTTTGCGGCTTGCAGAGCACAGAGGCCGCAGA
ATGTGCTCTAGATTCCGATGCTGACTTGCTGGGTATTATATGTGTGCCCAATAGAAAGAGAACAATTGAC
CCGGTTATTGCAAGGAAAATTTCAAGTCTTGTAAAAGCATATAAAAATAGTTCAGGCACTCCGAAATACT
TGGTTGGCGTGTTTCGTAATCAACCTAAGGAGGATGTTTTGGCTCTGGTCAATGATTACGGCATTGATAT
CGTCCAACTGCATGGAGATGAGTCGTGGCAAGAATACCAAGAGTTCCTCGGTTTGCCAGTTATTAAAAGA
CTCGTATTTCCAAAAGACTGCAACATACTACTCAGTGCAGCTTCACAGAAACCTCATTCGTTTATTCCCT
TGTTTGATTCAGAAGCAGGTGGGACAGGTGAACTTTTGGATTGGAACTCGATTTCTGACTGGGTTGGAAG
GCAAGAGAGCCCCGAAAGCTTACATTTTATGTTAGCTGGTGGACTGACGCCAGAAAATGTTGGTGATGCG
CTTAGATTAAATGGCGTTATTGGTGTTGATGTAAGCGGAGGTGTGGAGACAAATGGTGTAAAAGACTCTA
ACAAAATAGCAAATTTCGTCAAAAATGCTAAGAAATAGGTTATTACTGAGTAGTATTTATTTAAGTATTG
TTTGTGCACTTGCCTAATCATGACATTAACCTATAAAAATAGGCGTATCACGAGGCCCTTTCGTCTCGCG
CGTTTCGGTGATGACGGTGAAAACCTCTGACACATGCAGCTCCCGGAGACGGTCACAGCTTGTCTGTAAG
CGGATGCCGGGAGCAGACAAGCCCGTCAGGGCGCGTCAGCGGGTGTTGGCGGGTGTCGGGGCTGGCTTAA
CTATGCGGCATCAGAGCAGATTGTACTGAGAGTGCACCATATCGACTACGTCGTTAAGGCCGTTTCTGAC
AGAGTAAAATTCTTGAGGGAACTTTCACCATTATGGGAAATG
